Addgene plasmid #28046: EGFP-Rab5A Q79L
Depositing lab: Qing Zhong. Publication: Rubicon controls endosome maturation as a Rab7 effector. Sun Q, Westphal W, Wong KN, Tan I, Zhong Q. Proc Natl Acad Sci U S A. 2010 Nov 9. 107(45):19338-43. 10.1073/pnas.1010554107 PubMed 20974968.
Backbone
  Vector backbone: pcDNA3
  Backbone manufacturer: Invitrogen
  Backbone size w/o insert (bp): 5446
  Vector type: Mammalian Expression
  Selectable markers: Neomycin (select with G418)
Growth in bacteria
  Bacterial resistance: Ampicillin, 100 μg/mL
  Growth temperature: 37°C
  Growth strain: DH5alpha
  Copy number: High Copy
Gene/Insert
  Gene/Insert name: Rab5A
  Species: H. sapiens (human)
  Insert size (bp): 647
  Mutation: Q79L
  Entrez Gene: RAB5A (a.k.a. RAB5)
  Tag / fusion protein: EGFP on N-term
  Cloning method: Restriction Enzyme
  Sequencing primers: 5′ CMV-F; 3′ BGH-rev
Terms and licenses: Academic/Nonprofit Terms; Industry Terms: Not Available to Industry
How to cite: EGFP-Rab5A Q79L was a gift from Qing Zhong (Addgene plasmid # 28046 ; http://n2t.net/addgene:28046 ; RRID:Addgene_28046)
