[The description below was written by a language model from this plasmid's Addgene catalogue record and pLannotate feature annotations shown in this document.]
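Description:
EGFP-Rab5A Q79L is a mammalian expression plasmid built on the pcDNA3 backbone that encodes human RAB5A carrying the Q79L substitution, fused at its N-terminus to EGFP. In the sequenced 6.7 kb record, the EGFP coding sequence sits immediately upstream of the RAB5A open reading frame, and the fusion is driven by the human cytomegalovirus immediate-early enhancer and promoter and terminated by the bovine growth hormone polyadenylation signal. T7 and SP6 phage promoters flank the insert, as is standard for pcDNA3. The short hits annotated as a truncated HIV-1 LTR, a ble fragment and a lacI fragment look like minor similarity matches or backbone remnants rather than functional parts.

The plasmid is maintained in E. coli through a high-copy ColE1/pUC-type origin and a β-lactamase gene conferring ampicillin resistance. An f1 origin is also present and allows production of single-stranded DNA. For mammalian cells, a separate cassette consisting of the SV40 early promoter, the neomycin phosphotransferase gene and the SV40 poly(A) signal permits G418 selection of stable transfectants.

RAB5A is a small GTPase that cycles between GTP- and GDP-bound states and recruits effectors governing early endosome formation, tethering and fusion. From general knowledge, Q79L is the widely used GTPase-deficient mutant that stays locked in the active GTP-bound state and typically produces enlarged early endosomes. The EGFP tag allows the protein to be followed by fluorescence microscopy. The associated publication concerns control of endosome maturation, consistent with using this construct to label early endosomes and to test the effects of constitutively active Rab5.
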