Features (pLannotate 1.2.2; 22 found; start..end, strand, type, name):
     30..82      -  misc_feature   bom (fragment): basis of mobility region from pBR322
    237..616     +  enhancer       CMV enhancer: human cytomegalovirus immediate early enhancer
    617..820     +  promoter       CMV promoter: human cytomegalovirus (CMV) immediate early promoter
    816..849     +  LTR            5' LTR (truncated) (fragment): truncated 5' long terminal repeat (LTR) from HIV-1
    865..883     +  promoter       T7 promoter: promoter for bacteriophage T7 RNA polymerase
    897..1613    +  CDS            EGFP: EGFP is a basic (constitutively fluorescent) green fluorescent protein published in 1996, derived from Aequorea victoria. It is reported to be a rapidly-maturing weak dimer with moderate acid sensitivity.
   1620..2264    +  CDS            RAB5A: RAB5A_HUMAN - Also known as RAB5. Experimental evidence at protein level: Swiss-Prot protein existence level 1. Small GTPase which cycles between active GTP-bound and inactive GDP-bound states. In its active state, binds to a variety of effector proteins to regulate cellular responses such as of intracellular membrane trafficking, from the formation of transport vesicles to their fusion with membranes. Active GTP-bound form is able to recruit to membranes different sets of downstream effectors directly responsible for vesicle formation, movement, tethering and fusion. RAB5A is required for the
   2303..2321    -  promoter       SP6 promoter: promoter for bacteriophage SP6 RNA polymerase
   2347..2571    +  polyA_signal   bGH poly(A) signal: bovine growth hormone polyadenylation signal
   2575..2596    +  promoter       SV40 promoter (fragment): SV40 enhancer and early promoter
   2617..3045    +  rep_origin     f1 ori (sequence partly withheld): f1 bacteriophage origin of replication; arrow indicates direction of (+) strand synthesis
   3059..3388    +  promoter       SV40 promoter: SV40 enhancer and early promoter
   3455..4246    +  CDS            neo: KKA2_KLEPN - Also known as kan, nptII. Experimental evidence at protein level: Swiss-Prot protein existence level 1. Resistance to kanamycin, neomycin, paromomycin, ribostamycin, butirosin and gentamicin B. From Klebsiella pneumoniae.
   4270..4428    +  CDS            ble (fragment): BLE_KLEPN - Experimental evidence at protein level: Swiss-Prot protein existence level 1. Binding protein with a strong affinity to the bleomycin family of antibiotics. Binds to CL990; an antimitotic-antibiotic compound. From Klebsiella pneumoniae.
   4423..4544    +  polyA_signal   SV40 poly(A) signal: SV40 polyadenylation signal
   4617..4633    -  protein_bind   lac operator: The lac repressor binds to the lac operator to inhibit transcription in E. coli. This inhibition can be relieved by adding lactose or isopropyl-β-D-thiogalactopyranoside (IPTG). lac repressor encoded by lacI
   4641..4671    -  promoter       lac promoter: promoter for the E. coli lac operon
   4686..4707    -  protein_bind   CAP binding site: CAP binding activates transcription in the presence of cAMP. E. coli catabolite activator protein
   4720..4812    -  CDS            lacI (fragment): lac repressor; lacI; The lac repressor binds to the lac operator to inhibit transcription in E. coli. This inhibition can be relieved by adding lactose or isopropyl-β-D-thiogalactopyranoside (IPTG).
   4995..5583    -  rep_origin     ori: high-copy-number ColE1/pMB1/pBR322/pUC origin of replication
   5754..6614    -  CDS            AmpR: β-lactamase; bla; confers resistance to ampicillin, carbenicillin, and related antibiotics
   6615..6719    -  promoter       AmpR promoter: bla
>Addgene plasmid #28046 | EGFP-Rab5A Q79L | addgene full sequence | sequence record 217483 | Addgene NGS Result
TCGACGGATCGGGAGATCTCCCGATCCCCTATGGTGCACTCTCAGTACAATCTGCTCTGATGCCGCATAG
TTAAGCCAGTATCTGCTCCCTGCTTGTGTGTTGGAGGTCGCTGAGTAGTGCGCGAGCAAAATTTAAGCTA
CAACAAGGCAAGGCTTGACCGACAATTGCATGAAGAATCTGCTTAGGGTTAGGCGTTTTGCGCTGCTTCG
CGATGTACGGGCCAGATATACGCGTTGACATTGATTATTGACTAGTTATTAATAGTAATCAATTACGGGG
TCATTAGTTCATAGCCCATATATGGAGTTCCGCGTTACATAACTTACGGTAAATGGCCCGCCTGGCTGAC
CGCCCAACGACCCCCGCCCATTGACGTCAATAATGACGTATGTTCCCATAGTAACGCCAATAGGGACTTT
CCATTGACGTCAATGGGTGGAGTATTTACGGTAAACTGCCCACTTGGCAGTACATCAAGTGTATCATATG
CCAAGTACGCCCCCTATTGACGTCAATGACGGTAAATGGCCCGCCTGGCATTATGCCCAGTACATGACCT
TATGGGACTTTCCTACTTGGCAGTACATCTACGTATTAGTCATCGCTATTACCATGGTGATGCGGTTTTG
GCAGTACATCAATGGGCGTGGATAGCGGTTTGACTCACGGGGATTTCCAAGTCTCCACCCCATTGACGTC
AATGGGAGTTTGTTTTGGCACCAAAATCAACGGGACTTTCCAAAATGTCGTAACAACTCCGCCCCATTGA
CGCAAATGGGCGGTAGGCGTGTACGGTGGGAGGTCTATATAAGCAGAGCTCTCTGGCTAACTAGAGAACC
CACTGCTTACTGGCTTATCGAAATTAATACGACTCACTATAGGGAGACCCAAGCTTATGGTGAGCAAGGG
CGAGGAGCTGTTCACCGGGGTGGTGCCCATCCTGGTCGAGCTGGACGGCGACGTAAACGGCCACAAGTTC
AGCGTGTCCGGCGAGGGCGAGGGCGATGCCACCTACGGCAAGCTGACCCTGAAGTTCATCTGCACCACCG
GCAAGCTGCCCGTGCCCTGGCCCACCCTCGTGACCACCCTGACCTACGGCGTGCAGTGCTTCAGCCGCTA
CCCCGACCACATGAAGCAGCACGACTTCTTCAAGTCCGCCATGCCCGAAGGCTACGTCCAGGAGCGCACC
ATCTTCTTCAAGGACGACGGCAACTACAAGACCCGCGCCGAGGTGAAGTTCGAGGGCGACACCCTGGTGA
ACCGCATCGAGCTGAAGGGCATCGACTTCAAGGAGGACGGCAACATCCTGGGGCACAAGCTGGAGTACAA
CTACAACAGCCACAACGTCTATATCATGGCCGACAAGCAGAAGAACGGCATCAAGGTGAACTTCAAGATC
CGCCACAACATCGAGGACGGCAGCGTGCAGCTCGCCGACCACTACCAGCAGAACACCCCCATCGGCGACG
GCCCCGTGCTGCTGCCCGACAACCACTACCTGAGCACCCAGTCCGCCCTGAGCAAAGACCCCAACGAGAA
GCGCGATCACATGGTCCTGCTGGAGTTCGTGACCGCCGCCGGGATCACTCTCGGCATGGACGAGCTGTAC
AAGGGATCCATGGCTAGTCGAGGCGCAACAAGACCCAACGGGCCAAATACTGGAAATAAAATATGCCAGT
TCAAACTAGTACTTCTGGGAGAGTCCGCTGTTGGCAAATCAAGCCTAGTGCTTCGTTTTGTGAAAGGCCA
ATTTCATGAATTTCAAGAGAGTACCATTGGGGCTGCTTTTCTAACCCAAACTGTATGTCTTGATGACACT
ACAGTAAAGTTTGAAATATGGGATACAGCTGGTCTAGAACGATACCATAGCCTAGCACCAATGTACTACA
GAGGAGCACAAGCAGCCATAGTTGTATATGATATCACAAATGAGGAGTCCTTTGCAAGAGCAAAAAATTG
GGTTAAAGAACTTCAGAGGCAAGCAAGTCCTAACATTGTAATAGCTTTATCGGGAAACAAGGCCGACCTA
GCAAATAAAAGAGCAGTAGATTTCCAGGAAGCACAGTCCTATGCAGATGACAATAGTTTATTATTCATGG
AGACATCCGCTAAAACATCAATGAATGTAAATGAAATATTCATGGCAATAGCTAAAAAATTGCCAAAGAA
TGAACCACAAAATCCAGGAGCAAATTCTGCCAGAGGAAGAGGAGTAGACCTTACCGAACCCACACAACCA
ACCAGGAATCAGTGTTGTAGTAACTGAGGCGGCCGCTCGAGCATGCATCTAGAGGGCCCTATTCTATAGT
GTCACCTAAATGCTAGAGCTCGCTGATCAGCCTCGACTGTGCCTTCTAGTTGCCAGCCATCTGTTGTTTG
CCCCTCCCCCGTGCCTTCCTTGACCCTGGAAGGTGCCACTCCCACTGTCCTTTCCTAATAAAATGAGGAA
ATTGCATCGCATTGTCTGAGTAGGTGTCATTCTATTCTGGGGGGTGGGGTGGGGCAGGACAGCAAGGGGG
AGGATTGGGAAGACAATAGCAGGCATGCTGGGGATGCGGTGGGCTCTATGGCTTCTGAGGCGGAAAGAAC
CAGCTGGGGCTCTAGGGGGTATCCCC
[124 nt withheld, positions 2617-2740]
C
[91 nt withheld, positions 2742-2832]
A
[49 nt withheld, positions 2834-2882]
CCTTTGACGTTGGAGTCCACGTTCTTT
[37 nt withheld, positions 2910-2946]
ACCCTATCTCGGTCTATTCTTTTGATTTATAAGGGATTTTGCCGATTTCGGCCTATTGGTTAAAAAATGA
GCTGATTTAACAAAAATTTAACGCGAATTAATTCTGTGGAATGTGTGTCAGTTAGGGTGTGGAAAGTCCC
CAGGCTCCCCAGCAGGCAGAAGTATGCAAAGCATGCATCTCAATTAGTCAGCAACCAGGTGTGGAAAGTC
CCCAGGCTCCCCAGCAGGCAGAAGTATGCAAAGCATGCATCTCAATTAGTCAGCAACCATAGTCCCGCCC
CTAACTCCGCCCATCCCGCCCCTAACTCCGCCCAGTTCCGCCCATTCTCCGCCCCATGGCTGACTAATTT
TTTTTATTTATGCAGAGGCCGAGGCCGCCTCTGCCTCTGAGCTATTCCAGAAGTAGTGAGGAGGCTTTTT
TGGAGGCCTAGGCTTTTGCAAAAAGCTCCCGGGAGCTTGTATATCCATTTTCGGATCTGATCAAGAGACA
GGATGAGGATCGTTTCGCATGATTGAACAAGATGGATTGCACGCAGGTTCTCCGGCCGCTTGGGTGGAGA
GGCTATTCGGCTATGACTGGGCACAACAGACAATCGGCTGCTCTGATGCCGCCGTGTTCCGGCTGTCAGC
GCAGGGGCGCCCGGTTCTTTTTGTCAAGACCGACCTGTCCGGTGCCCTGAATGAACTGCAGGACGAGGCA
GCGCGGCTATCGTGGCTGGCCACGACGGGCGTTCCTTGCGCAGCTGTGCTCGACGTTGTCACTGAAGCGG
GAAGGGACTGGCTGCTATTGGGCGAAGTGCCGGGGCAGGATCTCCTGTCATCTCACCTTGCTCCTGCCGA
GAAAGTATCCATCATGGCTGATGCAATGCGGCGGCTGCATACGCTTGATCCGGCTACCTGCCCATTCGAC
CACCAAGCGAAACATCGCATCGAGCGAGCACGTACTCGGATGGAAGCCGGTCTTGTCGATCAGGATGATC
TGGACGAAGAGCATCAGGGGCTCGCGCCAGCCGAACTGTTCGCCAGGCTCAAGGCGCGCATGCCCGACGG
CGAGGATCTCGTCGTGACCCATGGCGATGCCTGCTTGCCGAATATCATGGTGGAAAATGGCCGCTTTTCT
GGATTCATCGACTGTGGCCGGCTGGGTGTGGCGGACCGCTATCAGGACATAGCGTTGGCTACCCGTGATA
TTGCTGAAGAGCTTGGCGGCGAATGGGCTGACCGCTTCCTCGTGCTTTACGGTATCGCCGCTCCCGATTC
GCAGCGCATCGCCTTCTATCGCCTTCTTGACGAGTTCTTCTGAGCGGGACTCTGGGGTTCGAAATGACCG
ACCAAGCGACGCCCAACCTGCCATCACGAGATTTCGATTCCACCGCCGCCTTCTATGAAAGGTTGGGCTT
CGGAATCGTTTTCCGGGACGCCGGCTGGATGATCCTCCAGCGCGGGGATCTCATGCTGGAGTTCTTCGCC
CACCCCAACTTGTTTATTGCAGCTTATAATGGTTACAAATAAAGCAATAGCATCACAAATTTCACAAATA
AAGCATTTTTTTCACTGCATTCTAGTTGTGGTTTGTCCAAACTCATCAATGTATCTTATCATGTCTGTAT
ACCGTCGACCTCTAGCTAGAGCTTGGCGTAATCATGGTCATAGCTGTTTCCTGTGTGAAATTGTTATCCG
CTCACAATTCCACACAACATACGAGCCGGAAGCATAAAGTGTAAAGCCTGGGGTGCCTAATGAGTGAGCT
AACTCACATTAATTGCGTTGCGCTCACTGCCCGCTTTCCAGTCGGGAAACCTGTCGTGCCAGCTGCATTA
ATGAATCGGCCAACGCGCGGGGAGAGGCGGTTTGCGTATTGGGCGCTCTTCCGCTTCCTCGCTCACTGAC
TCGCTGCGCTCGGTCGTTCGGCTGCGGCGAGCGGTATCAGCTCACTCAAAGGCGGTAATACGGTTATCCA
CAGAATCAGGGGATAACGCAGGAAAGAACATGTGAGCAAAAGGCCAGCAAAAGGCCAGGAACCGTAAAAA
GGCCGCGTTGCTGGCGTTTTTCCATAGGCTCCGCCCCCCTGACGAGCATCACAAAAATCGACGCTCAAGT
CAGAGGTGGCGAAACCCGACAGGACTATAAAGATACCAGGCGTTTCCCCCTGGAAGCTCCCTCGTGCGCT
CTCCTGTTCCGACCCTGCCGCTTACCGGATACCTGTCCGCCTTTCTCCCTTCGGGAAGCGTGGCGCTTTC
TCATAGCTCACGCTGTAGGTATCTCAGTTCGGTGTAGGTCGTTCGCTCCAAGCTGGGCTGTGTGCACGAA
CCCCCCGTTCAGCCCGACCGCTGCGCCTTATCCGGTAACTATCGTCTTGAGTCCAACCCGGTAAGACACG
ACTTATCGCCACTGGCAGCAGCCACTGGTAACAGGATTAGCAGAGCGAGGTATGTAGGCGGTGCTACAGA
GTTCTTGAAGTGGTGGCCTAACTACGGCTACACTAGAAGAACAGTATTTGGTATCTGCGCTCTGCTGAAG
CCAGTTACCTTCGGAAAAAGAGTTGGTAGCTCTTGATCCGGCAAACAAACCACCGCTGGTAGCGGTGGTT
TTTTTGTTTGCAAGCAGCAGATTACGCGCAGAAAAAAAGGATCTCAAGAAGATCCTTTGATCTTTTCTAC
GGGGTCTGACGCTCAGTGGAACGAAAACTCACGTTAAGGGATTTTGGTCATGAGATTATCAAAAAGGATC
TTCACCTAGATCCTTTTAAATTAAAAATGAAGTTTTAAATCAATCTAAAGTATATATGAGTAAACTTGGT
CTGACAGTTACCAATGCTTAATCAGTGAGGCACCTATCTCAGCGATCTGTCTATTTCGTTCATCCATAGT
TGCCTGACTCCCCGTCGTGTAGATAACTACGATACGGGAGGGCTTACCATCTGGCCCCAGTGCTGCAATG
ATACCGCGAGACCCACGCTCACCGGCTCCAGATTTATCAGCAATAAACCAGCCAGCCGGAAGGGCCGAGC
GCAGAAGTGGTCCTGCAACTTTATCCGCCTCCATCCAGTCTATTAATTGTTGCCGGGAAGCTAGAGTAAG
TAGTTCGCCAGTTAATAGTTTGCGCAACGTTGTTGCCATTGCTACAGGCATCGTGGTGTCACGCTCGTCG
TTTGGTATGGCTTCATTCAGCTCCGGTTCCCAACGATCAAGGCGAGTTACATGATCCCCCATGTTGTGCA
AAAAAGCGGTTAGCTCCTTCGGTCCTCCGATCGTTGTCAGAAGTAAGTTGGCCGCAGTGTTATCACTCAT
GGTTATGGCAGCACTGCATAATTCTCTTACTGTCATGCCATCCGTAAGATGCTTTTCTGTGACTGGTGAG
TACTCAACCAAGTCATTCTGAGAATAGTGTATGCGGCGACCGAGTTGCTCTTGCCCGGCGTCAATACGGG
ATAATACCGCGCCACATAGCAGAACTTTAAAAGTGCTCATCATTGGAAAACGTTCTTCGGGGCGAAAACT
CTCAAGGATCTTACCGCTGTTGAGATCCAGTTCGATGTAACCCACTCGTGCACCCAACTGATCTTCAGCA
TCTTTTACTTTCACCAGCGTTTCTGGGTGAGCAAAAACAGGAAGGCAAAATGCCGCAAAAAAGGGAATAA
GGGCGACACGGAAATGTTGAATACTCATACTCTTCCTTTTTCAATATTATTGAAGCATTTATCAGGGTTA
TTGTCTCATGAGCGGATACATATTTGAATGTATTTAGAAAAATAAACAAATAGGGGTTCCGCGCACATTT
CCCCGAAAAGTGCCACCTGACG
