>Addgene plasmid #28046 | EGFP-Rab5A Q79L | addgene partial sequence | sequence record 34335 | 28046 with EGFP-C
ACGAGCTGTACAAGGGATCCATGGCTAGTCGAGGCGCAACAAGACCCAACGGGCCAAATACTGGAAATAA
AATATGCCAGTTCAAACTAGTACTTCTGGGAGAGTCCGCTGTTGGCAAATCAAGCCTAGTGCTTCGTTTT
GTGAAAGGCCAATTTCATGAATTTCAAGAGAGTACCATTGGGGCTGCTTTTCTAACCCAAACTGTATGTC
TTGATGACACTACAGTAAAGTTTGAAATATGGGATACAGCTGGTCTAGAACGATACCATAGCCTAGCACC
AATGTACTACAGAGGAGCACAAGCAGCCATAGTTGTATATGATATCACAAATGAGGAGTCCTTTGCAAGA
GCAAAAAATTGGGTTAAAGAACTTCAGAGGCAAGCAAGTCCTAACATTGTAATAGCTTTATCGGGAAACA
AGGCCGACCTAGCAAATAAAAGAGCAGTAGATTTCCAGGAAGCACAGTCCTATGCAGATGACAATAGTTT
ATTATTCATGGAGACATCCGCTAAAACATCAATGAATGTAAATGAAATATTCATGGCAATAGCTAAAAAA
TTGCCAAAGAATGAACCACAAAATCCAGGAGCAAATTCTGCCAGAGGAAGAGGAGTAGACCTTACCGAAC
CCACACAACCAACCAGGAATCAGTGTTGTAGTAACTGAGGCGGCCGCTCGAGCATGCATCTAGAGGGCCC
TATTCTATAGTGTCACCTAAATGCTAGAGCTCGCTGATCAGCCTCGACTGTGCCTTCTAGTTGCCAGCCA
TCTGTTGTTTGCCCCTCCCCCGTGCCTTCCTTGACCCTGGAAGGTGCCACTCCCACTGTCCTTTCCTAAT
AAAATGAGGAAATTGCATCGCATTGTCTGAGTAGGTGTCATTCTATTCT
